>Addgene plasmid #249417 | pX459-TMEM217-gRNA#1 | addgene full sequence | sequence record 501140 | Addgene NGS Result
GAGGGCCTATTTCCCATGATTCCTTCATATTTGCATATACGATACAAGGCTGTTAGAGAGATAATTGGAA
TTAATTTGACTGTAAACACAAAGATATTAGTACAAAATACGTGACGTAGAAAGTAATAATTTCTTGGGTA
GTTTGCAGTTTTAAAATTATGTTTTAAAATGGACTATCATATGCTTACCGTAACTTGAAAGTATTTCGAT
TTCTTGGCTTTATATATCTTGTGGAAAGGACGAAACACCGAACAGAAGCACCTAGGGAAGTTTTAGAGCT
AGAAATAGCAAGTTAAAATAAGGCTAGTCCGTTATCAACTTGAAAAAGTGGCACCGAGTCGGTGCTTTTT
TGTTTTAGAGCTAGAAATAGCAAGTTAAAATAAGGCTAGTCCGTTTTTAGCGCGTGCGCCAATTCTGCAG
ACAAATGGCTCTAGAGGTACCCGTTACATAACTTACGGTAAATGGCCCGCCTGGCTGACCGCCCAACGAC
CCCCGCCCATTGACGTCAATAGTAACGCCAATAGGGACTTTCCATTGACGTCAATGGGTGGAGTATTTAC
GGTAAACTGCCCACTTGGCAGTACATCAAGTGTATCATATGCCAAGTACGCCCCCTATTGACGTCAATGA
CGGTAAATGGCCCGCCTGGCATTGTGCCCAGTACATGACCTTATGGGACTTTCCTACTTGGCAGTACATC
TACGTATTAGTCATCGCTATTACCATGGTCGAGGTGAGCCCCTCGTTCTGCTTCACTCTCCCCATCCCCC
CCCCCTCCCCACCCCCAATTTTGTATTTATTTATTTTTTAATTATTTTGTGCAGCGGGGGGGGGGGGGGG
GGGGGGGGGCGCGCGCCAGGCGGGGCGGGGCGGGGCGAGGGGCGGGGCGGGGCGAGGCGGAGAGGTGCGG
CGGCAGCCAATCAGAGCGGCGCGCTCCGAAAGTTTCCTTTTATGGCGAGGCGGCGGCGGCGGCGGCCCTA
TAAAAAGCGAAGCGCGCGGCGGGCGGGAGTCGCTGCGCGCTGCCTTCGCCCCGTGCCCCGCTCCGCCGCC
GCCTCGCGCCGCCCGCCCCGGCTCTGACTGACCGCGTTACTCCCACAGGTGAGCGGGCGGGACGGCCCTT
CTCCTCCGGGCTGTAATTAGCTGAGCAAGAGGTAAGGGTTTAAGGGATGGTTGGTTGGTGGGGTATTAAT
GTTTAATTACCTGGAGCACCTGCCTGAAATCACTTTTTTTCAGGTTGGACCGGTGCCACCATGGACTATA
AGGACCACGACGGAGACTACAAGGATCATGATATTGATTACAAAGACGATGACGATAAGATGGCCCCAAA
GAAGAAGCGGAAGGTCGGTATCCACGGAGTCCCAGCAGCCGACAAGAAGTACAGCATCGGCCTGGACATC
GGCACCAACTCTGTGGGCTGGGCCGTGATCACCGACGAGTACAAGGTGCCCAGCAAGAAATTCAAGGTGC
TGGGCAACACCGACCGGCACAGCATCAAGAAGAACCTGATCGGAGCCCTGCTGTTCGACAGCGGCGAAAC
AGCCGAGGCCACCCGGCTGAAGAGAACCGCCAGAAGAAGATACACCAGACGGAAGAACCGGATCTGCTAT
CTGCAAGAGATCTTCAGCAACGAGATGGCCAAGGTGGACGACAGCTTCTTCCACAGACTGGAAGAGTCCT
TCCTGGTGGAAGAGGATAAGAAGCACGAGCGGCACCCCATCTTCGGCAACATCGTGGACGAGGTGGCCTA
CCACGAGAAGTACCCCACCATCTACCACCTGAGAAAGAAACTGGTGGACAGCACCGACAAGGCCGACCTG
CGGCTGATCTATCTGGCCCTGGCCCACATGATCAAGTTCCGGGGCCACTTCCTGATCGAGGGCGACCTGA
ACCCCGACAACAGCGACGTGGACAAGCTGTTCATCCAGCTGGTGCAGACCTACAACCAGCTGTTCGAGGA
AAACCCCATCAACGCCAGCGGCGTGGACGCCAAGGCCATCCTGTCTGCCAGACTGAGCAAGAGCAGACGG
CTGGAAAATCTGATCGCCCAGCTGCCCGGCGAGAAGAAGAATGGCCTGTTCGGAAACCTGATTGCCCTGA
GCCTGGGCCTGACCCCCAACTTCAAGAGCAACTTCGACCTGGCCGAGGATGCCAAACTGCAGCTGAGCAA
GGACACCTACGACGACGACCTGGACAACCTGCTGGCCCAGATCGGCGACCAGTACGCCGACCTGTTTCTG
GCCGCCAAGAACCTGTCCGACGCCATCCTGCTGAGCGACATCCTGAGAGTGAACACCGAGATCACCAAGG
CCCCCCTGAGCGCCTCTATGATCAAGAGATACGACGAGCACCACCAGGACCTGACCCTGCTGAAAGCTCT
CGTGCGGCAGCAGCTGCCTGAGAAGTACAAAGAGATTTTCTTCGACCAGAGCAAGAACGGCTACGCCGGC
TACATTGACGGCGGAGCCAGCCAGGAAGAGTTCTACAAGTTCATCAAGCCCATCCTGGAAAAGATGGACG
GCACCGAGGAACTGCTCGTGAAGCTGAACAGAGAGGACCTGCTGCGGAAGCAGCGGACCTTCGACAACGG
CAGCATCCCCCACCAGATCCACCTGGGAGAGCTGCACGCCATTCTGCGGCGGCAGGAAGATTTTTACCCA
TTCCTGAAGGACAACCGGGAAAAGATCGAGAAGATCCTGACCTTCCGCATCCCCTACTACGTGGGCCCTC
TGGCCAGGGGAAACAGCAGATTCGCCTGGATGACCAGAAAGAGCGAGGAAACCATCACCCCCTGGAACTT
CGAGGAAGTGGTGGACAAGGGCGCTTCCGCCCAGAGCTTCATCGAGCGGATGACCAACTTCGATAAGAAC
CTGCCCAACGAGAAGGTGCTGCCCAAGCACAGCCTGCTGTACGAGTACTTCACCGTGTATAACGAGCTGA
CCAAAGTGAAATACGTGACCGAGGGAATGAGAAAGCCCGCCTTCCTGAGCGGCGAGCAGAAAAAGGCCAT
CGTGGACCTGCTGTTCAAGACCAACCGGAAAGTGACCGTGAAGCAGCTGAAAGAGGACTACTTCAAGAAA
ATCGAGTGCTTCGACTCCGTGGAAATCTCCGGCGTGGAAGATCGGTTCAACGCCTCCCTGGGCACATACC
ACGATCTGCTGAAAATTATCAAGGACAAGGACTTCCTGGACAATGAGGAAAACGAGGACATTCTGGAAGA
TATCGTGCTGACCCTGACACTGTTTGAGGACAGAGAGATGATCGAGGAACGGCTGAAAACCTATGCCCAC
CTGTTCGACGACAAAGTGATGAAGCAGCTGAAGCGGCGGAGATACACCGGCTGGGGCAGGCTGAGCCGGA
AGCTGATCAACGGCATCCGGGACAAGCAGTCCGGCAAGACAATCCTGGATTTCCTGAAGTCCGACGGCTT
CGCCAACAGAAACTTCATGCAGCTGATCCACGACGACAGCCTGACCTTTAAAGAGGACATCCAGAAAGCC
CAGGTGTCCGGCCAGGGCGATAGCCTGCACGAGCACATTGCCAATCTGGCCGGCAGCCCCGCCATTAAGA
AGGGCATCCTGCAGACAGTGAAGGTGGTGGACGAGCTCGTGAAAGTGATGGGCCGGCACAAGCCCGAGAA
CATCGTGATCGAAATGGCCAGAGAGAACCAGACCACCCAGAAGGGACAGAAGAACAGCCGCGAGAGAATG
AAGCGGATCGAAGAGGGCATCAAAGAGCTGGGCAGCCAGATCCTGAAAGAACACCCCGTGGAAAACACCC
AGCTGCAGAACGAGAAGCTGTACCTGTACTACCTGCAGAATGGGCGGGATATGTACGTGGACCAGGAACT
GGACATCAACCGGCTGTCCGACTACGATGTGGACCATATCGTGCCTCAGAGCTTTCTGAAGGACGACTCC
ATCGACAACAAGGTGCTGACCAGAAGCGACAAGAACCGGGGCAAGAGCGACAACGTGCCCTCCGAAGAGG
TCGTGAAGAAGATGAAGAACTACTGGCGGCAGCTGCTGAACGCCAAGCTGATTACCCAGAGAAAGTTCGA
CAATCTGACCAAGGCCGAGAGAGGCGGCCTGAGCGAACTGGATAAGGCCGGCTTCATCAAGAGACAGCTG
GTGGAAACCCGGCAGATCACAAAGCACGTGGCACAGATCCTGGACTCCCGGATGAACACTAAGTACGACG
AGAATGACAAGCTGATCCGGGAAGTGAAAGTGATCACCCTGAAGTCCAAGCTGGTGTCCGATTTCCGGAA
GGATTTCCAGTTTTACAAAGTGCGCGAGATCAACAACTACCACCACGCCCACGACGCCTACCTGAACGCC
GTCGTGGGAACCGCCCTGATCAAAAAGTACCCTAAGCTGGAAAGCGAGTTCGTGTACGGCGACTACAAGG
TGTACGACGTGCGGAAGATGATCGCCAAGAGCGAGCAGGAAATCGGCAAGGCTACCGCCAAGTACTTCTT
CTACAGCAACATCATGAACTTTTTCAAGACCGAGATTACCCTGGCCAACGGCGAGATCCGGAAGCGGCCT
CTGATCGAGACAAACGGCGAAACCGGGGAGATCGTGTGGGATAAGGGCCGGGATTTTGCCACCGTGCGGA
AAGTGCTGAGCATGCCCCAAGTGAATATCGTGAAAAAGACCGAGGTGCAGACAGGCGGCTTCAGCAAAGA
GTCTATCCTGCCCAAGAGGAACAGCGATAAGCTGATCGCCAGAAAGAAGGACTGGGACCCTAAGAAGTAC
GGCGGCTTCGACAGCCCCACCGTGGCCTATTCTGTGCTGGTGGTGGCCAAAGTGGAAAAGGGCAAGTCCA
AGAAACTGAAGAGTGTGAAAGAGCTGCTGGGGATCACCATCATGGAAAGAAGCAGCTTCGAGAAGAATCC
CATCGACTTTCTGGAAGCCAAGGGCTACAAAGAAGTGAAAAAGGACCTGATCATCAAGCTGCCTAAGTAC
TCCCTGTTCGAGCTGGAAAACGGCCGGAAGAGAATGCTGGCCTCTGCCGGCGAACTGCAGAAGGGAAACG
AACTGGCCCTGCCCTCCAAATATGTGAACTTCCTGTACCTGGCCAGCCACTATGAGAAGCTGAAGGGCTC
CCCCGAGGATAATGAGCAGAAACAGCTGTTTGTGGAACAGCACAAGCACTACCTGGACGAGATCATCGAG
CAGATCAGCGAGTTCTCCAAGAGAGTGATCCTGGCCGACGCTAATCTGGACAAAGTGCTGTCCGCCTACA
ACAAGCACCGGGATAAGCCCATCAGAGAGCAGGCCGAGAATATCATCCACCTGTTTACCCTGACCAATCT
GGGAGCCCCTGCCGCCTTCAAGTACTTTGACACCACCATCGACCGGAAGAGGTACACCAGCACCAAAGAG
GTGCTGGACGCCACCCTGATCCACCAGAGCATCACCGGCCTGTACGAGACACGGATCGACCTGTCTCAGC
TGGGAGGCGACAAAAGGCCGGCGGCCACGAAAAAGGCCGGCCAGGCAAAAAAGAAAAAGGAATTCGGCAG
TGGAGAGGGCAGAGGAAGTCTGCTAACATGCGGTGACGTCGAGGAGAATCCTGGCCCAATGACCGAGTAC
AAGCCCACGGTGCGCCTCGCCACCCGCGACGACGTCCCCAGGGCCGTACGCACCCTCGCCGCCGCGTTCG
CCGACTACCCCGCCACGCGCCACACCGTCGATCCGGACCGCCACATCGAGCGGGTCACCGAGCTGCAAGA
ACTCTTCCTCACGCGCGTCGGGCTCGACATCGGCAAGGTGTGGGTCGCGGACGACGGCGCCGCGGTGGCG
GTCTGGACCACGCCGGAGAGCGTCGAAGCGGGGGCGGTGTTCGCCGAGATCGGCCCGCGCATGGCCGAGT
TGAGCGGTTCCCGGCTGGCCGCGCAGCAACAGATGGAAGGCCTCCTGGCGCCGCACCGGCCCAAGGAGCC
CGCGTGGTTCCTGGCCACCGTCGGAGTCTCGCCCGACCACCAGGGCAAGGGTCTGGGCAGCGCCGTCGTG
CTCCCCGGAGTGGAGGCGGCCGAGCGCGCCGGGGTGCCCGCCTTCCTGGAGACCTCCGCGCCCCGCAACC
TCCCCTTCTACGAGCGGCTCGGCTTCACCGTCACCGCCGACGTCGAGGTGCCCGAAGGACCGCGCACCTG
GTGCATGACCCGCAAGCCCGGTGCCTGAGAATTCTAACTAGAGCTCGCTGATCAGCCTCGACTGTGCCTT
CTAGTTGCCAGCCATCTGTTGTTTGCCCCTCCCCCGTGCCTTCCTTGACCCTGGAAGGTGCCACTCCCAC
TGTCCTTTCCTAATAAAATGAGGAAATTGCATCGCATTGTCTGAGTAGGTGTCATTCTATTCTGGGGGGT
GGGGTGGGGCAGGACAGCAAGGGGGAGGATTGGGAAGAGAATAGCAGGCATGCTGGGGAGCGGCCGCAGG
AACCCCTAGTGATGGAGTTGGCCACTCCCTCTCTGCGCGCTCGCTCGCTCACTGAGGCCGGGCGACCAAA
GGTCGCCCGACGCCCGGGCTTTGCCCGGGCGGCCTCAGTGAGCGAGCGAGCGCGCAGCTGCCTGCAGGGG
CGCCTGATGCGGTATTTTCTCCTTACGCATCTGTGCGGTATTTCACACCGCATA
[95 nt withheld, positions 6635-6729]
T
[46 nt withheld, positions 6731-6776]
C
[141 nt withheld, positions 6778-6918]
CCTTTGACGTTGGAGTCCACGTTCTTT
[37 nt withheld, positions 6946-6982]
ACTCTATCTCGGGCTATTCTTTTGATTTATAAGGGATTTTGCCGATTTCGGTCTATTGGTTAAAAAATGA
GCTGATTTAACAAAAATTTAACGCGAATTTTAACAAAATATTAACGTTTACAATTTTATGGTGCACTCTC
AGTACAATCTGCTCTGATGCCGCATAGTTAAGCCAGCCCCGACACCCGCCAACACCCGCTGACGCGCCCT
GACGGGCTTGTCTGCTCCCGGCATCCGCTTACAGACAAGCTGTGACCGTCTCCGGGAGCTGCATGTGTCA
GAGGTTTTCACCGTCATCACCGAAACGCGCGAGACGAAAGGGCCTCGTGATACGCCTATTTTTATAGGTT
AATGTCATGATAATAATGGTTTCTTAGACGTCAGGTGGCACTTTTCGGGGAAATGTGCGCGGAACCCCTA
TTTGTTTATTTTTCTAAATACATTCAAATATGTATCCGCTCATGAGACAATAACCCTGATAAATGCTTCA
ATAATATTGAAAAAGGAAGAGTATGAGTATTCAACATTTCCGTGTCGCCCTTATTCCCTTTTTTGCGGCA
TTTTGCCTTCCTGTTTTTGCTCACCCAGAAACGCTGGTGAAAGTAAAAGATGCTGAAGATCAGTTGGGTG
CACGAGTGGGTTACATCGAACTGGATCTCAACAGCGGTAAGATCCTTGAGAGTTTTCGCCCCGAAGAACG
TTTTCCAATGATGAGCACTTTTAAAGTTCTGCTATGTGGCGCGGTATTATCCCGTATTGACGCCGGGCAA
GAGCAACTCGGTCGCCGCATACACTATTCTCAGAATGACTTGGTTGAGTACTCACCAGTCACAGAAAAGC
ATCTTACGGATGGCATGACAGTAAGAGAATTATGCAGTGCTGCCATAACCATGAGTGATAACACTGCGGC
CAACTTACTTCTGACAACGATCGGAGGACCGAAGGAGCTAACCGCTTTTTTGCACAACATGGGGGATCAT
GTAACTCGCCTTGATCGTTGGGAACCGGAGCTGAATGAAGCCATACCAAACGACGAGCGTGACACCACGA
TGCCTGTAGCAATGGCAACAACGTTGCGCAAACTATTAACTGGCGAACTACTTACTCTAGCTTCCCGGCA
ACAATTAATAGACTGGATGGAGGCGGATAAAGTTGCAGGACCACTTCTGCGCTCGGCCCTTCCGGCTGGC
TGGTTTATTGCTGATAAATCTGGAGCCGGTGAGCGTGGAAGCCGCGGTATCATTGCAGCACTGGGGCCAG
ATGGTAAGCCCTCCCGTATCGTAGTTATCTACACGACGGGGAGTCAGGCAACTATGGATGAACGAAATAG
ACAGATCGCTGAGATAGGTGCCTCACTGATTAAGCATTGGTAACTGTCAGACCAAGTTTACTCATATATA
CTTTAGATTGATTTAAAACTTCATTTTTAATTTAAAAGGATCTAGGTGAAGATCCTTTTTGATAATCTCA
TGACCAAAATCCCTTAACGTGAGTTTTCGTTCCACTGAGCGTCAGACCCCGTAGAAAAGATCAAAGGATC
TTCTTGAGATCCTTTTTTTCTGCGCGTAATCTGCTGCTTGCAAACAAAAAAACCACCGCTACCAGCGGTG
GTTTGTTTGCCGGATCAAGAGCTACCAACTCTTTTTCCGAAGGTAACTGGCTTCAGCAGAGCGCAGATAC
CAAATACTGTTCTTCTAGTGTAGCCGTAGTTAGGCCACCACTTCAAGAACTCTGTAGCACCGCCTACATA
CCTCGCTCTGCTAATCCTGTTACCAGTGGCTGCTGCCAGTGGCGATAAGTCGTGTCTTACCGGGTTGGAC
TCAAGACGATAGTTACCGGATAAGGCGCAGCGGTCGGGCTGAACGGGGGGTTCGTGCACACAGCCCAGCT
TGGAGCGAACGACCTACACCGAACTGAGATACCTACAGCGTGAGCTATGAGAAAGCGCCACGCTTCCCGA
AGGGAGAAAGGCGGACAGGTATCCGGTAAGCGGCAGGGTCGGAACAGGAGAGCGCACGAGGGAGCTTCCA
GGGGGAAACGCCTGGTATCTTTATAGTCCTGTCGGGTTTCGCCACCTCTGACTTGAGCGTCGATTTTTGT
GATGCTCGTCAGGGGGGCGGAGCCTATGGAAAAACGCCAGCAACGCGGCCTTTTTACGGTTCCTGGCCTT
TTGCTGGCCTTTTGCTCACATGT
Features (pLannotate 1.2.2; 19 found; start..end, strand, type, name):
      1..241     +  promoter       U6 promoter: RNA polymerase III promoter for human U6 snRNA
    270..345     +  misc_RNA       gRNA scaffold: guide RNA scaffold for the Streptococcus pyogenes CRISPR/Cas9 system
    352..395     +  misc_RNA       gRNA scaffold (fragment): guide RNA scaffold for the Streptococcus pyogenes CRISPR/Cas9 system
    442..727     +  enhancer       CMV enhancer: human cytomegalovirus immediate early enhancer; contains an 18-bp deletion relative to the standard CMV enhancer
    729..1005    +  promoter       chicken β-actin promoter: No description available
   1006..1233    +  intron         hybrid intron: hybrid between chicken β-actin (CBA) and minute virus of mice (MMV) introns (Gray et al., 2011)
   1371..2972    +  CDS            Cas9(N): N-terminal portion of Streptococcus pyogenes Cas9 (Zetsche et al., 2015)
   2973..5471    +  CDS            Cas9(C): C-terminal portion of Streptococcus pyogenes Cas9 (Zetsche et al., 2015)
   5472..5519    +  CDS            nucleoplasmin NLS: bipartite nuclear localization signal from nucleoplasmin
   5589..6188    +  CDS            PuroR (fragment): puromycin N-acetyltransferase; pac from Streptomyces; confers resistance to puromycin
   6222..6333    +  polyA_signal   bGH poly(A) signal: bovine growth hormone polyadenylation signal
   6438..6578    +  repeat_region  AAV2 ITR: inverted terminal repeat of adeno-associated virus serotype 2 inverted
   6583..6634    -  misc_feature   bom (fragment): basis of mobility region from pBR322
   6653..7108    +  rep_origin     f1 ori (sequence partly withheld): f1 bacteriophage origin of replication; arrow indicates direction of (+) strand synthesis
   7109..7158    -  misc_feature   bom (fragment): basis of mobility region from pBR322
   7260..7295    -  CDS            rop (fragment): Rop protein, which maintains plasmids at low copy number; rop
   7390..7494    +  promoter       AmpR promoter: bla
   7495..8355    +  CDS            AmpR: β-lactamase; bla; confers resistance to ampicillin, carbenicillin, and related antibiotics
   8526..9114    +  rep_origin     ori: high-copy-number ColE1/pMB1/pBR322/pUC origin of replication
