[The description below was written by a language model from this plasmid's Addgene catalogue record and pLannotate feature annotations shown in this document.]
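Description:
pX459-TMEM217-gRNA#1 is an all-in-one CRISPR/Cas9 plasmid built on the pX459 backbone for transient expression in mammalian cells. It carries a single guide RNA directed against the 5′ coding region of human TMEM217. The 20-nt protospacer was cloned into the backbone's BbsI sites, which were destroyed in the process. This places the guide between the human U6 RNA polymerase III promoter and the Streptococcus pyogenes gRNA scaffold, so a complete sgRNA is transcribed. The annotation also flags a partial second scaffold segment immediately downstream.

A separate Pol II cassette drives the nuclease. It consists of a CMV enhancer, chicken β-actin promoter and hybrid intron upstream of the S. pyogenes Cas9 coding sequence, which the annotation software splits into adjacent N- and C-terminal portions that together form one contiguous open reading frame. Cas9 ends in a nucleoplasmin bipartite nuclear localization signal. It is followed by a puromycin N-acetyltransferase gene and a bovine growth hormone polyadenylation signal, so transfected cells can be enriched by puromycin selection. The element linking Cas9 to the puromycin marker is not annotated in the feature table. A single AAV2 inverted terminal repeat lies downstream, which on its own would not be enough for AAV packaging.

In bacteria the plasmid is maintained through a high-copy ColE1/pUC-type origin with ampicillin resistance (β-lactamase), and it also contains an f1 phage origin. The record indicates its use for Cas9-mediated disruption of TMEM217 in human cells. The associated study concerns a complex between TMEM217 and the sodium-proton exchanger SLC9C1 in sperm motility and male fertility.
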