Addgene plasmid #249417: pX459-TMEM217-gRNA#1
Purpose: pX459-gRNA#1 targeting the 5′ coding region of human TMEM217
Depositing lab: Masahito Ikawa. Depositing organization: The University of Osaka. Publication: Formation of a complex between TMEM217 and the sodium-proton exchanger SLC9C1 is crucial for mouse sperm motility and male fertility. Iida-Norita R, Miyata H, Ninomiya A, Emori C, Kamoshita M, Pan C, Wang H, Ikawa M. Proc Natl Acad Sci U S A. 2025 Oct 21;122(42):e2513924122. doi: 10.1073/pnas.2513924122. Epub 2025 Oct 15. PubMed 41091759.
Backbone
  Vector backbone: px459
  Vector type: CRISPR
Growth in bacteria
  Bacterial resistance: Ampicillin, 100 μg/mL
  Growth temperature: 37°C
  Growth strain: DH5alpha
  Copy number: Unknown
Gene/Insert
  Gene/Insert name: TMEM217
  gRNA/shRNA sequence: GAACAGAAGCACCTAGGGAA
  Species: H. sapiens (human)
  Entrez Gene: TMEM217 (a.k.a. C6orf128, dJ355M6.2)
  Cloning method: Restriction Enzyme; 5′ cloning site BbsI (destroyed during cloning); 3′ cloning site BbsI (destroyed during cloning)
  Sequencing primers: 5′ tggactatcatatgcttacc
Terms and licenses: Academic/Nonprofit Terms; Industry Terms: Not Available to Industry
How to cite: pX459-TMEM217-gRNA#1 was a gift from Masahito Ikawa (Addgene plasmid # 249417 ; http://n2t.net/addgene:249417 ; RRID:Addgene_249417)
